>Addgene plasmid #237468 | pX462-ABE8e-nSaCas9-NRF1-ss-sgRNA | addgene full sequence | sequence record 476153 | Addgene NGS Result
GAATTCGGCAGTGGAGAGGGCAGAGGAAGTCTGCTAACATGCGGTGACGTCGAGGAGAATCCTGGCCCAA
TGACCGAGTACAAGCCCACGGTGCGCCTCGCCACCCGCGACGACGTCCCCAGGGCCGTACGCACCCTCGC
CGCCGCGTTCGCCGACTACCCCGCCACGCGCCACACCGTCGATCCGGACCGCCACATCGAGCGGGTCACC
GAGCTGCAAGAACTCTTCCTCACGCGCGTCGGGCTCGACATCGGCAAGGTGTGGGTCGCGGACGACGGCG
CCGCGGTGGCGGTCTGGACCACGCCGGAGAGCGTCGAAGCGGGGGCGGTGTTCGCCGAGATCGGCCCGCG
CATGGCCGAGTTGAGCGGTTCCCGGCTGGCCGCGCAGCAACAGATGGAAGGCCTCCTGGCGCCGCACCGG
CCCAAGGAGCCCGCGTGGTTCCTGGCCACCGTCGGAGTCTCGCCCGACCACCAGGGCAAGGGTCTGGGCA
GCGCCGTCGTGCTCCCCGGAGTGGAGGCGGCCGAGCGCGCCGGGGTGCCCGCCTTCCTGGAGACCTCCGC
GCCCCGCAACCTCCCCTTCTACGAGCGGCTCGGCTTCACCGTCACCGCCGACGTCGAGGTGCCCGAAGGA
CCGCGCACCTGGTGCATGACCCGCAAGCCCGGTGCCTGAGAATTCTAACTAGAGCTCGCTGATCAGCCTC
GACTGTGCCTTCTAGTTGCCAGCCATCTGTTGTTTGCCCCTCCCCCGTGCCTTCCTTGACCCTGGAAGGT
GCCACTCCCACTGTCCTTTCCTAATAAAATGAGGAAATTGCATCGCATTGTCTGAGTAGGTGTCATTCTA
TTCTGGGGGGTGGGGTGGGGCAGGACAGCAAGGGGGAGGATTGGGAAGAGAATAGCAGGCATGCTGGGGA
GCGGCCGCAGGAACCCCTAGTGATGGAGTTGGCCACTCCCTCTCTGCGCGCTCGCTCGCTCACTGAGGCC
GGGCGACCAAAGGTCGCCCGACGCCCGGGCTTTGCCCGGGCGGCCTCAGTGAGCGAGCGAGCGCGCAGCT
GCCTGCAGGGGCGCCTGATGCGGTATTTTCTCCTTACGCATCTGTGCGGTATTTCACACCGCATA
[95 nt withheld, positions 1116-1210]
T
[46 nt withheld, positions 1212-1257]
C
[141 nt withheld, positions 1259-1399]
CCTTTGACGTTGGAGTCCACGTTCTTT
[37 nt withheld, positions 1427-1463]
ACTCTATCTCGGGCTATTCTTTTGATTTATAAGGGATTTTGCCGATTTCGGTCTATTGGTTAAAAAATGA
GCTGATTTAACAAAAATTTAACGCGAATTTTAACAAAATATTAACGTTTACAATTTTATGGTGCACTCTC
AGTACAATCTGCTCTGATGCCGCATAGTTAAGCCAGCCCCGACACCCGCCAACACCCGCTGACGCGCCCT
GACGGGCTTGTCTGCTCCCGGCATCCGCTTACAGACAAGCTGTGACCGTCTCCGGGAGCTGCATGTGTCA
GAGGTTTTCACCGTCATCACCGAAACGCGCGAGACGAAAGGGCCTCGTGATACGCCTATTTTTATAGGTT
AATGTCATGATAATAATGGTTTCTTAGACGTCAGGTGGCACTTTTCGGGGAAATGTGCGCGGAACCCCTA
TTTGTTTATTTTTCTAAATACATTCAAATATGTATCCGCTCATGAGACAATAACCCTGATAAATGCTTCA
ATAATATTGAAAAAGGAAGAGTATGAGTATTCAACATTTCCGTGTCGCCCTTATTCCCTTTTTTGCGGCA
TTTTGCCTTCCTGTTTTTGCTCACCCAGAAACGCTGGTGAAAGTAAAAGATGCTGAAGATCAGTTGGGTG
CACGAGTGGGTTACATCGAACTGGATCTCAACAGCGGTAAGATCCTTGAGAGTTTTCGCCCCGAAGAACG
TTTTCCAATGATGAGCACTTTTAAAGTTCTGCTATGTGGCGCGGTATTATCCCGTATTGACGCCGGGCAA
GAGCAACTCGGTCGCCGCATACACTATTCTCAGAATGACTTGGTTGAGTACTCACCAGTCACAGAAAAGC
ATCTTACGGATGGCATGACAGTAAGAGAATTATGCAGTGCTGCCATAACCATGAGTGATAACACTGCGGC
CAACTTACTTCTGACAACGATCGGAGGACCGAAGGAGCTAACCGCTTTTTTGCACAACATGGGGGATCAT
GTAACTCGCCTTGATCGTTGGGAACCGGAGCTGAATGAAGCCATACCAAACGACGAGCGTGACACCACGA
TGCCTGTAGCAATGGCAACAACGTTGCGCAAACTATTAACTGGCGAACTACTTACTCTAGCTTCCCGGCA
ACAATTAATAGACTGGATGGAGGCGGATAAAGTTGCAGGACCACTTCTGCGCTCGGCCCTTCCGGCTGGC
TGGTTTATTGCTGATAAATCTGGAGCCGGTGAGCGTGGAAGCCGCGGTATCATTGCAGCACTGGGGCCAG
ATGGTAAGCCCTCCCGTATCGTAGTTATCTACACGACGGGGAGTCAGGCAACTATGGATGAACGAAATAG
ACAGATCGCTGAGATAGGTGCCTCACTGATTAAGCATTGGTAACTGTCAGACCAAGTTTACTCATATATA
CTTTAGATTGATTTAAAACTTCATTTTTAATTTAAAAGGATCTAGGTGAAGATCCTTTTTGATAATCTCA
TGACCAAAATCCCTTAACGTGAGTTTTCGTTCCACTGAGCGTCAGACCCCGTAGAAAAGATCAAAGGATC
TTCTTGAGATCCTTTTTTTCTGCGCGTAATCTGCTGCTTGCAAACAAAAAAACCACCGCTACCAGCGGTG
GTTTGTTTGCCGGATCAAGAGCTACCAACTCTTTTTCCGAAGGTAACTGGCTTCAGCAGAGCGCAGATAC
CAAATACTGTTCTTCTAGTGTAGCCGTAGTTAGGCCACCACTTCAAGAACTCTGTAGCACCGCCTACATA
CCTCGCTCTGCTAATCCTGTTACCAGTGGCTGCTGCCAGTGGCGATAAGTCGTGTCTTACCGGGTTGGAC
TCAAGACGATAGTTACCGGATAAGGCGCAGCGGTCGGGCTGAACGGGGGGTTCGTGCACACAGCCCAGCT
TGGAGCGAACGACCTACACCGAACTGAGATACCTACAGCGTGAGCTATGAGAAAGCGCCACGCTTCCCGA
AGGGAGAAAGGCGGACAGGTATCCGGTAAGCGGCAGGGTCGGAACAGGAGAGCGCACGAGGGAGCTTCCA
GGGGGAAACGCCTGGTATCTTTATAGTCCTGTCGGGTTTCGCCACCTCTGACTTGAGCGTCGATTTTTGT
GATGCTCGTCAGGGGGGCGGAGCCTATGGAAAAACGCCAGCAACGCGGCCTTTTTACGGTTCCTGGCCTT
TTGCTGGCCTTTTGCTCACATGTGAGGGCCTATTTCCCATGATTCCTTCATATTTGCATATACGATACAA
GGCTGTTAGAGAGATAATTGGAATTAATTTGACTGTAAACACAAAGATATTAGTACAAAATACGTGACGT
AGAAAGTAATAATTTCTTGGGTAGTTTGCAGTTTTAAAATTATGTTTTAAAATGGACTATCATATGCTTA
CCGTAACTTGAAAGTATTTCGATTTCTTGGCTTTATATATCTTGTGGAAAGGACGAAACACCGTTACTCA
CCTGGATAAGTGAGTTATAGTACTCTGGAAACAGAATCTACTATAACAAGGCAAAATGCCGTGTTTATCT
CGTCAACTTGTTGGCGAGATTTTTTGTTTTAGAGCTAGAAATAGCAAGTTAAAATAAGGCTAGTCCGTTT
TTAGCGCGTGCGCCAATTCTGCAGACAAATGGCTCTAGAGGTACCCGTTACATAACTTACGGTAAATGGC
CCGCCTGGCTGACCGCCCAACGACCCCCGCCCATTGACGTCAATAGTAACGCCAATAGGGACTTTCCATT
GACGTCAATGGGTGGAGTATTTACGGTAAACTGCCCACTTGGCAGTACATCAAGTGTATCATATGCCAAG
TACGCCCCCTATTGACGTCAATGACGGTAAATGGCCCGCCTGGCATTGTGCCCAGTACATGACCTTATGG
GACTTTCCTACTTGGCAGTACATCTACGTATTAGTCATCGCTATTACCATGGTCGAGGTGAGCCCCACGT
TCTGCTTCACTCTCCCCATCTCCCCCCCCTCCCCACCCCCAATTTTGTATTTATTTATTTTTTAATTATT
TTGTGCAGCGATGGGGGCGGGGGGGGGGGGGGGGCGCGCGCCAGGCGGGGCGGGGCGGGGCGAGGGGCGG
GGCGGGGCGAGGCGGAGAGGTGCGGCGGCAGCCAATCAGAGCGGCGCGCTCCGAAAGTTTCCTTTTATGG
CGAGGCGGCGGCGGCGGCGGCCCTATAAAAAGCGAAGCGCGCGGCGGGCGGGAGTCGCTGCGCGCTGCCT
TCGCCCCGTGCCCCGCTCCGCCGCCGCCTCGCGCCGCCCGCCCCGGCTCTGACTGACCGCGTTACTCCCA
CAGGTGAGCGGGCGGGACGGCCCTTCTCCTCCGGGCTGTAATTAGCTGAGCAAGAGGTAAGGGTTTAAGG
GATGGTTGGTTGGTGGGGTATTAATGTTTAATTACCTGGAGCACCTGCCTGAAATCACTTTTTTTCAGGT
TGGACCGGTGCCACCATGGACTATAAGGACCACGACGGAGACTACAAGGATCATGATATTGATTACAAAG
ACGATGACGATAAGATGGCCTCTGAGGTGGAGTTTTCCCACGAGTACTGGATGAGACATGCCCTGACCCT
GGCCAAGAGGGCACGGGATGAGAGGGAGGTGCCTGTGGGAGCCGTGCTGGTGCTGAACAATAGAGTGATC
GGCGAGGGCTGGAACAGAGCCATCGGCCTGCACGACCCAACAGCCCATGCCGAAATTATGGCCCTGAGAC
AGGGCGGCCTGGTCATGCAGAACTACAGACTGATTGACGCCACCCTGTACGTGACATTCGAGCCTTGCGT
GATGTGCGCCGGCGCCATGATCCACTCTAGGATCGGCCGCGTGGTGTTTGGCGTGAGGAACTCAAAAAGA
GGCGCCGCAGGCTCCCTGATGAACGTGCTGAACTACCCCGGCATGAATCACCGCGTCGAAATTACCGAGG
GAATCCTGGCAGATGAATGTGCCGCCCTGCTGTGCGATTTCTATCGGATGCCTAGACAGGTGTTCAATGC
TCAGAAGAAGGCCCAGAGCTCCATCAACTCCGGAGGATCTAGCGGAGGATCCTCTGGCAGCGAGACACCA
GGAACAAGCGAGTCAGCAACACCAGAGAGCAGTGGCGGCAGCAGCGGGGGGTCAGCTAGCGCTAAGCGAA
ATTACATTCTGGGGCTGGCCATTGGCATTACATCAGTGGGCTATGGCATCATTGACTACGAGACAAGGGA
CGTGATCGACGCCGGCGTGAGACTGTTCAAGGAGGCCAACGTGGAGAACAATGAGGGCCGGAGATCCAAG
AGGGGAGCAAGGCGCCTGAAGCGGAGAAGGCGCCACAGAATCCAGAGAGTGAAGAAGCTGCTGTTCGATT
ACAACCTGCTGACCGACCACTCCGAGCTGTCTGGCATCAATCCTTATGAGGCCAGAGTGAAGGGCCTGTC
CCAGAAGCTGTCTGAGGAGGAGTTTAGCGCCGCCCTGCTGCACCTGGCAAAGAGGAGAGGCGTGCACAAC
GTGAATGAGGTGGAGGAGGACACCGGCAACGAGCTGTCCACAAAGGAGCAGATCAGCCGCAATTCCAAGG
CCCTGGAGGAGAAGTATGTGGCCGAGCTGCAGCTGGAGCGGCTGAAGAAGGATGGCGAGGTGAGGGGCTC
CATCAATCGCTTCAAGACCTCTGACTACGTGAAGGAGGCCAAGCAGCTGCTGAAGGTGCAGAAGGCCTAC
CACCAGCTGGATCAGTCCTTTATCGATACATATATCGACCTGCTGGAGACAAGGCGCACATACTATGAGG
GACCAGGAGAGGGCTCTCCCTTCGGCTGGAAGGACATCAAGGAGTGGTACGAGATGCTGATGGGCCACTG
CACCTATTTTCCAGAGGAGCTGAGAAGCGTGAAGTACGCCTATAACGCCGATCTGTACAACGCCCTGAAT
GACCTGAACAACCTGGTCATCACCAGGGATGAGAACGAGAAGCTGGAGTACTATGAGAAGTTCCAGATCA
TCGAGAACGTGTTCAAGCAGAAGAAGAAGCCTACACTGAAGCAGATCGCCAAGGAGATCCTGGTGAACGA
GGAGGACATCAAGGGCTACCGCGTGACCTCCACAGGCAAGCCAGAGTTCACCAATCTGAAGGTGTATCAC
GATATCAAGGACATCACAGCCCGGAAGGAGATCATCGAGAACGCCGAGCTGCTGGATCAGATCGCCAAGA
TCCTGACCATCTATCAGAGCTCCGAGGACATCCAGGAGGAGCTGACCAACCTGAATAGCGAGCTGACACA
GGAGGAGATCGAGCAGATCAGCAATCTGAAGGGCTACACCGGCACACACAACCTGAGCCTGAAGGCCATC
AATCTGATCCTGGATGAGCTGTGGCACACAAACGACAATCAGATCGCCATCTTTAACCGGCTGAAGCTGG
TGCCAAAGAAGGTGGACCTGTCCCAGCAGAAGGAGATCCCAACCACACTGGTGGACGATTTCATCCTGTC
TCCCGTGGTGAAGCGGAGCTTCATCCAGAGCATCAAAGTGATCAACGCCATCATCAAGAAGTACGGCCTG
CCCAATGATATCATCATCGAGCTGGCCAGGGAGAAGAACTCCAAGGACGCCCAGAAGATGATCAATGAGA
TGCAGAAGAGGAACCGCCAGACCAATGAGCGGATCGAGGAGATCATCAGAACCACAGGCAAGGAGAACGC
CAAGTACCTGATCGAGAAGATCAAGCTGCACGATATGCAGGAGGGCAAGTGTCTGTATTCTCTGGAGGCC
ATCCCTCTGGAGGACCTGCTGAACAATCCATTCAACTACGAGGTGGATCACATCATCCCCCGGAGCGTGA
GCTTCGACAATTCTTTTAACAATAAGGTGCTGGTGAAGCAGGAGGAGAACAGCAAGAAGGGCAATAGGAC
CCCTTTCCAGTACCTGTCTAGCTCCGATTCTAAGATCAGCTACGAGACATTCAAGAAGCACATCCTGAAT
CTGGCCAAGGGCAAGGGCCGCATCAGCAAGACCAAGAAGGAGTACCTGCTGGAGGAGCGGGACATCAACA
GATTCTCCGTGCAGAAGGACTTCATCAACCGGAATCTGGTGGACACCAGATACGCCACACGCGGCCTGAT
GAATCTGCTGCGGTCTTATTTCAGAGTGAACAATCTGGATGTGAAGGTGAAGAGCATCAACGGCGGCTTC
ACCTCCTTTCTGCGGAGAAAGTGGAAGTTTAAGAAGGAGCGCAACAAGGGCTATAAGCACCACGCCGAGG
ATGCCCTGATCATCGCCAATGCCGACTTCATCTTTAAGGAGTGGAAGAAGCTGGACAAGGCCAAGAAAGT
GATGGAGAACCAGATGTTCGAGGAGAAGCAGGCCGAGAGCATGCCCGAGATCGAGACAGAGCAGGAGTAC
AAGGAGATTTTCATCACACCTCACCAGATCAAGCACATCAAGGACTTCAAGGACTACAAGTATTCTCACA
GGGTGGATAAGAAGCCCAACCGCAAGCTGATCAATGACACCCTGTATAGCACACGGAAGGACGATAAGGG
CAATACCCTGATCGTGAACAATCTGAACGGCCTGTACGACAAGGATAATGACAAGCTGAAGAAGCTGATC
AACAAGTCTCCCGAGAAGCTGCTGATGTACCACCACGATCCTCAGACATATCAGAAGCTGAAGCTGATCA
TGGAGCAGTACGGCGACGAGAAGAACCCACTGTATAAGTACTATGAGGAGACAGGCAACTACCTGACAAA
GTATAGCAAGAAGGATAATGGCCCCGTGATCAAGAAGATCAAGTACTATGGCAACAAGCTGAATGCCCAC
CTGGACATCACCGACGATTACCCTAACTCTCGCAATAAGGTGGTGAAGCTGAGCCTGAAGCCATACCGGT
TCGACGTGTACCTGGACAACGGCGTGTATAAGTTTGTGACAGTGAAGAATCTGGATGTGATCAAGAAGGA
GAACTACTATGAGGTGAACAGCAAGTGCTACGAGGAGGCCAAGAAGCTGAAGAAGATCAGCAACCAGGCC
GAGTTCATCGCCTCTTTTTACAAGAATGACCTGATCAAGATCAATGGCGAGCTGTATAGAGTGATCGGCG
TGAACAATGATCTGCTGAACAGAATCGAAGTGAATATGATCGACATCACCTACAGGGAGTATCTGGAGAA
CATGAATGATAAGAGGCCCCCTCATATCATCAAGACCATCGCCTCTAAGACACAGAGCATCAAGAAGTAC
AGCACAGACATCCTGGGGAACCTGTATGAAGTCAAGAGCAAGAAACATCCTCAGATTATCAAGAAAGGCA
GAATTGGGCCTGCTGCTAAACGTGTTAAGCTTGATGGGGGTAGCCCGGCAGCCAAGAGAGTCAAACTCGA
CGGCGGCTCCCCAGCGGCAAAAAGGGTGAAACTAGACGGGGGTAGCCCCGCCGCGAAGCGTGTAAAGCTG
GATGGAGGATCGCCTGCGGCTAAGCGAGTCAAATTAGACGGTGGGTCACCGGCTGCAAAGCGCGTCAAAT
TGGAT
Features (pLannotate 1.2.2; 18 found; start..end, strand, type, name):
     70..669     +  CDS            PuroR (fragment): puromycin N-acetyltransferase; pac from Streptomyces; confers resistance to puromycin
    703..814     +  polyA_signal   bGH poly(A) signal: bovine growth hormone polyadenylation signal
    919..1059    +  repeat_region  AAV2 ITR: inverted terminal repeat of adeno-associated virus serotype 2 inverted
   1064..1115    -  misc_feature   bom (fragment): basis of mobility region from pBR322
   1134..1589    +  rep_origin     f1 ori (sequence partly withheld): f1 bacteriophage origin of replication; arrow indicates direction of (+) strand synthesis
   1590..1639    -  misc_feature   bom (fragment): basis of mobility region from pBR322
   1741..1776    -  CDS            rop (fragment): Rop protein, which maintains plasmids at low copy number; rop
   1871..1975    +  promoter       AmpR promoter: bla
   1976..2836    +  CDS            AmpR: β-lactamase; bla; confers resistance to ampicillin, carbenicillin, and related antibiotics
   3007..3595    +  rep_origin     ori: high-copy-number ColE1/pMB1/pBR322/pUC origin of replication
   3657..3897    +  promoter       U6 promoter: RNA polymerase III promoter for human U6 snRNA
   3931..4002    +  misc_RNA       Sa gRNA scaffold (fragment): guide RNA scaffold for the Staphylococcus aureus CRISPR/Cas9 system
   4009..4052    +  misc_RNA       gRNA scaffold (fragment): guide RNA scaffold for the Streptococcus pyogenes CRISPR/Cas9 system
   4099..4384    +  enhancer       CMV enhancer: human cytomegalovirus immediate early enhancer; contains an 18-bp deletion relative to the standard CMV enhancer
   4386..4663    +  promoter       chicken β-actin promoter: No description available
   4664..4891    +  intron         hybrid intron: hybrid between chicken β-actin (CBA) and minute virus of mice (MMV) introns (Gray et al., 2011)
   4984..5475    +  CDS            tadA: TADA_ECOLI - Also known as yfhC. Experimental evidence at protein level: Swiss-Prot protein existence level 1. Catalyzes the deamination of adenosine to inosine at the wobble position 34 of tRNA(Arg2). Essential for cell viability. From Escherichia coli (strain K12).
   5587..8742    +  CDS            cas9: CAS9_STAAU - Experimental evidence at protein level: Swiss-Prot protein existence level 1. CRISPR (clustered regularly interspaced short palindromic repeat) is an adaptive immune system that provides protection against mobile genetic elements (viruses, transposable elements and conjugative plasmids). CRISPR clusters contain spacers, sequences complementary to antecedent mobile elements, and target invading nucleic acids. CRISPR clusters are transcribed and processed into CRISPR RNA (crRNA). In type II CRISPR systems correct processing of pre-crRNA requires a trans- encoded small RNA (tracrRNA)
