[The description below was written by a language model from this plasmid's Addgene catalogue record and pLannotate feature annotations shown in this document.]
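Description:
pX462-ABE8e-nSaCas9-NRF1-ss-sgRNA is an all-in-one mammalian expression plasmid for CRISPR adenine base editing, built by Gibson cloning on the pX459v2 backbone. In bacteria it is maintained as a high-copy plasmid through a ColE1/pUC-type origin and selected with ampicillin via the β-lactamase gene. An f1 phage origin is also present. For mammalian cells the record lists puromycin selection, and the feature table shows a puromycin N-acetyltransferase coding region followed by a bovine growth hormone polyadenylation signal. A single AAV2 inverted terminal repeat is annotated downstream of the poly(A) signal; only this one ITR is annotated, and the record does not describe the plasmid as an AAV packaging vector.

The payload consists of two expression units. A human U6 RNA polymerase III promoter drives a guide RNA directed at the splice site of NRF1 exon 7, joined to a Staphylococcus aureus Cas9 guide scaffold; a short fragment matching the S. pyogenes scaffold is also annotated just downstream. The second unit uses a CMV enhancer, chicken β-actin promoter and hybrid intron to express the base editor, in which an E. coli TadA-derived deaminase domain (the evolved ABE8e variant, according to the name) lies upstream of S. aureus Cas9 in its nickase form. The puromycin marker lies shortly after the Cas9 coding region on the circular map, but the feature table does not annotate how the two are linked. The deaminase converts adenine to inosine within the guide-specified window, giving an A-to-G change without a double-strand break. Here the edit is intended to target the splice site of NRF1 exon 7, in the context of a study on how individual splicing events shape gene expression and cell state.
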