Addgene plasmid #237468: pX462-ABE8e-nSaCas9-NRF1-ss-sgRNA
Purpose: All-in-one adenine base editor (ABE8e-nSaCas9) with gRNA targeting NRF1-Ex7 splice site
Depositing lab: Thomas Gonatopoulos-Pournatzis. Depositing organization: National Cancer Institute (NCI). Publication: Single-cell exon deletion profiling reveals splicing events that shape gene expression and cell state dynamics. Kumari B, Damodaran AP, Guiblet WM, Xiao MS, Behera AK, On TA, McIntosh CE, Teszler M, Holloway C, Le S, Parab N, Zhao Y, Aregger M, Gonatopoulos-Pournatzis T. Nat Commun. 2026 Feb 3;17(1):1218. doi: 10.1038/s41467-026-68774-w. PubMed 41633991.
Backbone
  Vector backbone: pX459v2
  Backbone manufacturer: Feng Zhang (Addgene plasmid # 62988)
  Vector type: Mammalian Expression, CRISPR
  Selectable markers: Puromycin
Growth in bacteria
  Bacterial resistance: Ampicillin, 100 μg/mL
  Growth temperature: 37°C
  Growth strain: DH5alpha
  Copy number: High Copy
Gene/Insert
  Gene/Insert name: gRNA targeting NRF1-Ex7 splice site
  gRNA/shRNA sequence: ttactcacCTGGATAAGTGA
  Species: Other
  Promoter: chicken beta-actin promoter & U6
  Cloning method: Gibson Cloning
Terms and licenses: Academic/Nonprofit Terms; Industry Terms: Not Available to Industry
How to cite: pX462-ABE8e-nSaCas9-NRF1-ss-sgRNA was a gift from Thomas Gonatopoulos-Pournatzis (Addgene plasmid # 237468 ; http://n2t.net/addgene:237468 ; RRID:Addgene_237468)
